Addgene plasmid #35522: pcDNA3/Myc-DNMT3B1
Purpose: Mammalian expression of human DNMT3B1 with myc tag
Depositing lab: Arthur Riggs. Depositing organization: Beckman Research Institute of the City of Hope. Publication: Physical and functional interactions between the human DNMT3L protein and members of the de novo methyltransferase family. Chen ZX, Mann JR, Hsieh CL, Riggs AD, Chedin F. J Cell Biochem. 2005 Aug 1;95(5):902-17. 10.1002/jcb.20447 PubMed 15861382.
Backbone
  Vector backbone: pcDNA3
  Backbone manufacturer: Invitrogen
  Backbone size w/o insert (bp): 5400
  Vector type: Mammalian Expression
  Selectable markers: Neomycin (select with G418)
Growth in bacteria
  Bacterial resistance: Ampicillin, 100 μg/mL
  Growth temperature: 37°C
  Growth strain: DH5alpha
  Copy number: High Copy
Gene/Insert
  Gene/Insert name: DNMT3B1
  Species: H. sapiens (human)
  Insert size (bp): 2562
  GenBank ID: AF156488
  Entrez Gene: DNMT3B (a.k.a. FSHD4, ICF, ICF1, M.HsaIIIB)
  Tag / fusion protein: Myc (N terminal on backbone)
  Cloning method: Restriction Enzyme; 5′ cloning site see comments (not destroyed); 3′ cloning site see comments (not destroyed)
  Sequencing primers: 5′ T7; 3′ Sp6
Terms and licenses: Academic/Nonprofit Terms; Industry Terms: Not Available to Industry
Depositor comments: The multiple cloning region of the pcDNA3 vector has been modified. In the modified vector, referred to as pcDNA3/Myc, the region of the multiple cloning site located between the HindIII and NotI sites was replaced by a DNA segment containing a Kozak consensus sequence, an ATG start site and the Myc epitope sequence followed by EcoRI and BamHI restriction sites (see supplemental document). The construction of pcDNA3/Myc has been described in Chen, Z.X., et al. J Cell Biochem, 95: 902-917. The full-length cDNA for human DNMT3B1 was cloned into EcoRI and BamHI sites of pcDNA3/Myc. Constructed by Zhaoxia Chen
How to cite: pcDNA3/Myc-DNMT3B1 was a gift from Arthur Riggs (Addgene plasmid # 35522 ; http://n2t.net/addgene:35522 ; RRID:Addgene_35522)
