[The description below was written by a language model from this plasmid's Addgene catalogue record and pLannotate feature annotations shown in this document.]
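Description:
pcDNA3/Myc-DNMT3B1 is a mammalian expression plasmid built on a modified form of the pcDNA3 backbone, carrying the full-length human DNMT3B1 cDNA, which encodes an isoform of the de novo DNA methyltransferase DNMT3B. In the modified vector, called pcDNA3/Myc, the part of the multiple cloning site between HindIII and NotI was replaced by a segment supplying a Kozak consensus, an ATG start codon and the Myc epitope, followed by EcoRI and BamHI sites. The DNMT3B1 cDNA was inserted between those two sites, so the protein is made with an N-terminal Myc tag. The sequenced plasmid is about 8 kb. The feature table does not annotate the Myc tag separately, but it places the DNMT3B coding sequence downstream of the CMV immediate-early enhancer and promoter and upstream of the bovine growth hormone polyadenylation signal. T7 and SP6 promoters flank the insert and serve as sequencing primer sites.

In E. coli the plasmid is maintained at high copy from a ColE1/pUC-type origin under ampicillin selection (AmpR), and an f1 origin is also present. For mammalian cells, an SV40 early promoter drives the neomycin phosphotransferase gene with an SV40 poly(A) signal, which allows G418 selection of stable transfectants. The short annotated fragments (HIV-1 LTR, ble, lacI, bom and the lac promoter/operator) appear to be backbone remnants or sequence-similarity matches rather than functional parts. The construct is intended for expressing Myc-tagged DNMT3B1 in mammalian cells, where the epitope allows detection or pull-down of the protein. The associated publication examined physical and functional interactions between DNMT3L and the de novo methyltransferases.
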