Features (pLannotate 1.2.2; 21 found; start..end, strand, type, name):
     30..82      -  misc_feature   bom (fragment): basis of mobility region from pBR322
    237..616     +  enhancer       CMV enhancer: human cytomegalovirus immediate early enhancer
    617..820     +  promoter       CMV promoter: human cytomegalovirus (CMV) immediate early promoter
    816..849     +  LTR            5' LTR (truncated) (fragment): truncated 5' long terminal repeat (LTR) from HIV-1
    865..883     +  promoter       T7 promoter: promoter for bacteriophage T7 RNA polymerase
    942..3500    +  CDS            DNMT3B: DNM3B_HUMAN - Experimental evidence at protein level: Swiss-Prot protein existence level 1. Required for genome-wide de novo methylation and is essential for the establishment of DNA methylation patterns during development. DNA methylation is coordinated with methylation of histones. May preferentially methylates nucleosomal DNA within the nucleosome core region. May function as transcriptional co-repressor by associating with CBX4 and independently of DNA methylation. Seems to be involved in gene silencing (By similarity). In association with DNMT1 and via the recruitment of CTCFL/BORIS, invo
   3543..3561    -  promoter       SP6 promoter: promoter for bacteriophage SP6 RNA polymerase
   3587..3811    +  polyA_signal   bGH poly(A) signal: bovine growth hormone polyadenylation signal
   3815..3836    +  promoter       SV40 promoter (fragment): SV40 enhancer and early promoter
   3857..4285    +  rep_origin     f1 ori (sequence partly withheld): f1 bacteriophage origin of replication; arrow indicates direction of (+) strand synthesis
   4299..4628    +  promoter       SV40 promoter: SV40 enhancer and early promoter
   4695..5486    +  CDS            neo: KKA2_KLEPN - Also known as kan, nptII. Experimental evidence at protein level: Swiss-Prot protein existence level 1. Resistance to kanamycin, neomycin, paromomycin, ribostamycin, butirosin and gentamicin B. From Klebsiella pneumoniae.
   5510..5668    +  CDS            ble (fragment): BLE_KLEPN - Experimental evidence at protein level: Swiss-Prot protein existence level 1. Binding protein with a strong affinity to the bleomycin family of antibiotics. Binds to CL990; an antimitotic-antibiotic compound. From Klebsiella pneumoniae.
   5663..5784    +  polyA_signal   SV40 poly(A) signal: SV40 polyadenylation signal
   5857..5873    -  protein_bind   lac operator: The lac repressor binds to the lac operator to inhibit transcription in E. coli. This inhibition can be relieved by adding lactose or isopropyl-β-D-thiogalactopyranoside (IPTG). lac repressor encoded by lacI
   5881..5911    -  promoter       lac promoter: promoter for the E. coli lac operon
   5926..5947    -  protein_bind   CAP binding site: CAP binding activates transcription in the presence of cAMP. E. coli catabolite activator protein
   5960..6052    -  CDS            lacI (fragment): lac repressor; lacI; The lac repressor binds to the lac operator to inhibit transcription in E. coli. This inhibition can be relieved by adding lactose or isopropyl-β-D-thiogalactopyranoside (IPTG).
   6235..6823    -  rep_origin     ori: high-copy-number ColE1/pMB1/pBR322/pUC origin of replication
   6994..7854    -  CDS            AmpR: β-lactamase; bla; confers resistance to ampicillin, carbenicillin, and related antibiotics
   7855..7959    -  promoter       AmpR promoter: bla
>Addgene plasmid #35522 | pcDNA3/Myc-DNMT3B1 | addgene full sequence | sequence record 219879 | Addgene NGS Result
TCGACGGATCGGGAGATCTCCCGATCCCCTATGGTGCACTCTCAGTACAATCTGCTCTGATGCCGCATAG
TTAAGCCAGTATCTGCTCCCTGCTTGTGTGTTGGAGGTCGCTGAGTAGTGCGCGAGCAAAATTTAAGCTA
CAACAAGGCAAGGCTTGACCGACAATTGCATGAAGAATCTGCTTAGGGTTAGGCGTTTTGCGCTGCTTCG
CGATGTACGGGCCAGATATACGCGTTGACATTGATTATTGACTAGTTATTAATAGTAATCAATTACGGGG
TCATTAGTTCATAGCCCATATATGGAGTTCCGCGTTACATAACTTACGGTAAATGGCCCGCCTGGCTGAC
CGCCCAACGACCCCCGCCCATTGACGTCAATAATGACGTATGTTCCCATAGTAACGCCAATAGGGACTTT
CCATTGACGTCAATGGGTGGAGTATTTACGGTAAACTGCCCACTTGGCAGTACATCAAGTGTATCATATG
CCAAGTACGCCCCCTATTGACGTCAATGACGGTAAATGGCCCGCCTGGCATTATGCCCAGTACATGACCT
TATGGGACTTTCCTACTTGGCAGTACATCTACGTATTAGTCATCGCTATTACCATGGTGATGCGGTTTTG
GCAGTACATCAATGGGCGTGGATAGCGGTTTGACTCACGGGGATTTCCAAGTCTCCACCCCATTGACGTC
AATGGGAGTTTGTTTTGGCACCAAAATCAACGGGACTTTCCAAAATGTCGTAACAACTCCGCCCCATTGA
CGCAAATGGGCGGTAGGCGTGTACGGTGGGAGGTCTATATAAGCAGAGCTCTCTGGCTAACTAGAGAACC
CACTGCTTACTGGCTTATCGAAATTAATACGACTCACTATAGGGAGACCCAAGCTTGCCACCATGGAGCA
GAAGCTGATCTCAGAGGAGGACCTGGAATTCATGAAGGGAGACACCAGGCATCTCAATGGAGAGGAGGAC
GCCGGCGGGAGGGAAGACTCGATCCTCGTCAACGGGGCCTGCAGCGACCAGTCCTCCGACTCGCCCCCAA
TCCTGGAGGCTATCCGCACCCCGGAGATCAGAGGCCGAAGATCAAGCTCGCGACTCTCCAAGAGGGAGGT
GTCCAGTCTGCTAAGCTACACACAGGACTTGACAGGCGATGGCGACGGGGAAGATGGGGATGGCTCTGAC
ACCCCAGTCATGCCAAAGCTCTTCCGGGAAACCAGGACTCGTTCAGAAAGCCCAGCTGTCCGAACTCGAA
ATAACAACAGTGTCTCCAGCCGGGAGAGGCACAGGCCTTCCCCACGTTCCACCCGAGGCCGGCAGGGCCG
CAACCATGTGGACGAGTCCCCCGTGGAGTTCCCGGCTACCAGGTCCCTGAGACGGCGGGCAACAGCATCG
GCAGGAACGCCATGGCCGTCCCCTCCCAGCTCTTACCTTACCATCGACCTCACAGACGACACAGAGGACA
CACATGGGACGCCCCAGAGCAGCAGTACCCCCTACGCCCGCCTAGCCCAGGACAGCCAGCAGGGGGGCAT
GGAGTCCCCGCAGGTGGAGGCAGACAGTGGAGATGGAGACAGTTCAGAGTATCAGGATGGGAAGGAGTTT
GGAATAGGGGACCTCGTGTGGGGAAAGATCAAGGGCTTCTCCTGGTGGCCCGCCATGGTGGTGTCTTGGA
AGGCCACCTCCAAGCGACAGGCTATGTCTGGCATGCGGTGGGTCCAGTGGTTTGGCGATGGCAAGTTCTC
CGAGGTCTCTGCAGACAAACTGGTGGCACTGGGGCTGTTCAGCCAGCACTTTAATTTGGCCACCTTCAAT
AAGCTCGTCTCCTATCGAAAAGCCATGTACCATGCTCTGGAGAAAGCTAGGGTGCGAGCTGGCAAGACCT
TCCCCAGCAGCCCTGGAGACTCATTGGAGGACCAGCTGAAGCCCATGTTGGAGTGGGCCCACGGGGGCTT
CAAGCCCACTGGGATCGAGGGCCTCAAACCCAACAACACGCAACCAGTGGTTAATAAGTCGAAGGTGCGT
CGTGCAGGCAGTAGGAAATTAGAATCAAGGAAATACGAGAACAAGACTCGAAGACGCACAGCTGACGACT
CAGCCACCTCTGACTACTGCCCCGCACCCAAGCGCCTCAAGACAAATTGCTATAACAACGGCAAAGACCG
AGGGGATGAAGATCAGAGCCGAGAACAAATGGCTTCAGATGTTGCCAACAACAAGAGCAGCCTGGAAGAT
GGCTGTTTGTCTTGTGGCAGGAAAAACCCCGTGTCCTTCCACCCTCTCTTTGAGGGGGGGCTCTGTCAGA
CATGCCGGGATCGCTTCCTTGAGCTGTTTTACATGTATGATGACGATGGCTATCAGTCTTACTGCACTGT
GTGCTGCGAGGGCCGAGAGCTGCTGCTTTGCAGCAACACGAGCTGCTGCCGGTGTTTCTGTGTGGAGTGC
CTGGAGGTGCTGGTGGGCACAGGCACAGCGGCCGAGGCCAAGCTTCAGGAGCCCTGGAGCTGTTACATGT
GTCTCCCGCAGCGCTGTCATGGCGTCCTGCGGCGCCGGAAGGACTGGAACGTGCGCCTGCAGGCCTTCTT
CACCAGTGACACGGGGCTTGAATATGAAGCCCCCAAGCTGTACCCTGCCATTCCCGCAGCCCGAAGGCGG
CCCATTCGAGTCCTGTCATTGTTTGATGGCATCGCGACAGGCTACCTAGTCCTCAAAGAGTTGGGCATAA
AGGTAGGAAAGTACGTCGCTTCTGAAGTGTGTGAGGAGTCCATTGCTGTTGGAACCGTGAAGCACGAGGG
GAATATCAAATACGTGAACGACGTGAGGAACATCACAAAGAAAAATATTGAAGAATGGGGCCCATTTGAC
TTGGTGATTGGCGGAAGCCCATGCAACGATCTCTCAAATGTGAATCCAGCCAGGAAAGGCCTGTATGAGG
GTACAGGCCGGCTCTTCTTCGAATTTTACCACCTGCTGAATTACTCACGCCCCAAGGAGGGTGATGACCG
GCCGTTCTTCTGGATGTTTGAGAATGTTGTAGCCATGAAGGTTGGCGACAAGAGGGACATCTCACGGTTC
CTGGAGTGTAATCCAGTGATGATTGATGCCATCAAAGTTTCTGCTGCTCACAGGGCCCGATACTTCTGGG
GCAACCTACCCGGGATGAACAGGCCCGTGATAGCATCAAAGAATGATAAACTCGAGCTGCAGGACTGCTT
GGAATACAATAGGATAGCCAAGTTAAAGAAAGTACAGACAATAACCACCAAGTCGAACTCGATCAAACAG
GGGAAAAACCAACTTTTCCCTGTTGTCATGAATGGCAAAGAAGATGTTTTGTGGTGCACTGAGCTCGAAA
GGATCTTTGGCTTTCCTGTGCACTACACAGACGTGTCCAACATGGGCCGTGGTGCCCGCCAGAAGCTGCT
GGGAAGGTCCTGGAGCGTGCCTGTCATCCGACACCTCTTCGCCCCTCTGAAGGACTACTTTGCATGTGAA
TAGGATCCGCGGCCGCTCGAGCATGCATCTAGAGGGCCCTATTCTATAGTGTCACCTAAATGCTAGAGCT
CGCTGATCAGCCTCGACTGTGCCTTCTAGTTGCCAGCCATCTGTTGTTTGCCCCTCCCCCGTGCCTTCCT
TGACCCTGGAAGGTGCCACTCCCACTGTCCTTTCCTAATAAAATGAGGAAATTGCATCGCATTGTCTGAG
TAGGTGTCATTCTATTCTGGGGGGTGGGGTGGGGCAGGACAGCAAGGGGGAGGATTGGGAAGACAATAGC
AGGCATGCTGGGGATGCGGTGGGCTCTATGGCTTCTGAGGCGGAAAGAACCAGCTGGGGCTCTAGGGGGT
ATCCCC
[124 nt withheld, positions 3857-3980]
C
[91 nt withheld, positions 3982-4072]
A
[49 nt withheld, positions 4074-4122]
CCTTTGACGTTGGAGTCCACGTTCTTT
[37 nt withheld, positions 4150-4186]
ACCCTATCTCGGTCTATTCTTTTGATTTATAAGGGATTTTGCCGATTTCGGCCTATTGGTTAAAAAATGA
GCTGATTTAACAAAAATTTAACGCGAATTAATTCTGTGGAATGTGTGTCAGTTAGGGTGTGGAAAGTCCC
CAGGCTCCCCAGCAGGCAGAAGTATGCAAAGCATGCATCTCAATTAGTCAGCAACCAGGTGTGGAAAGTC
CCCAGGCTCCCCAGCAGGCAGAAGTATGCAAAGCATGCATCTCAATTAGTCAGCAACCATAGTCCCGCCC
CTAACTCCGCCCATCCCGCCCCTAACTCCGCCCAGTTCCGCCCATTCTCCGCCCCATGGCTGACTAATTT
TTTTTATTTATGCAGAGGCCGAGGCCGCCTCTGCCTCTGAGCTATTCCAGAAGTAGTGAGGAGGCTTTTT
TGGAGGCCTAGGCTTTTGCAAAAAGCTCCCGGGAGCTTGTATATCCATTTTCGGATCTGATCAAGAGACA
GGATGAGGATCGTTTCGCATGATTGAACAAGATGGATTGCACGCAGGTTCTCCGGCCGCTTGGGTGGAGA
GGCTATTCGGCTATGACTGGGCACAACAGACAATCGGCTGCTCTGATGCCGCCGTGTTCCGGCTGTCAGC
GCAGGGGCGCCCGGTTCTTTTTGTCAAGACCGACCTGTCCGGTGCCCTGAATGAACTGCAGGACGAGGCA
GCGCGGCTATCGTGGCTGGCCACGACGGGCGTTCCTTGCGCAGCTGTGCTCGACGTTGTCACTGAAGCGG
GAAGGGACTGGCTGCTATTGGGCGAAGTGCCGGGGCAGGATCTCCTGTCATCTCACCTTGCTCCTGCCGA
GAAAGTATCCATCATGGCTGATGCAATGCGGCGGCTGCATACGCTTGATCCGGCTACCTGCCCATTCGAC
CACCAAGCGAAACATCGCATCGAGCGAGCACGTACTCGGATGGAAGCCGGTCTTGTCGATCAGGATGATC
TGGACGAAGAGCATCAGGGGCTCGCGCCAGCCGAACTGTTCGCCAGGCTCAAGGCGCGCATGCCCGACGG
CGAGGATCTCGTCGTGACCCATGGCGATGCCTGCTTGCCGAATATCATGGTGGAAAATGGCCGCTTTTCT
GGATTCATCGACTGTGGCCGGCTGGGTGTGGCGGACCGCTATCAGGACATAGCGTTGGCTACCCGTGATA
TTGCTGAAGAGCTTGGCGGCGAATGGGCTGACCGCTTCCTCGTGCTTTACGGTATCGCCGCTCCCGATTC
GCAGCGCATCGCCTTCTATCGCCTTCTTGACGAGTTCTTCTGAGCGGGACTCTGGGGTTCGAAATGACCG
ACCAAGCGACGCCCAACCTGCCATCACGAGATTTCGATTCCACCGCCGCCTTCTATGAAAGGTTGGGCTT
CGGAATCGTTTTCCGGGACGCCGGCTGGATGATCCTCCAGCGCGGGGATCTCATGCTGGAGTTCTTCGCC
CACCCCAACTTGTTTATTGCAGCTTATAATGGTTACAAATAAAGCAATAGCATCACAAATTTCACAAATA
AAGCATTTTTTTCACTGCATTCTAGTTGTGGTTTGTCCAAACTCATCAATGTATCTTATCATGTCTGTAT
ACCGTCGACCTCTAGCTAGAGCTTGGCGTAATCATGGTCATAGCTGTTTCCTGTGTGAAATTGTTATCCG
CTCACAATTCCACACAACATACGAGCCGGAAGCATAAAGTGTAAAGCCTGGGGTGCCTAATGAGTGAGCT
AACTCACATTAATTGCGTTGCGCTCACTGCCCGCTTTCCAGTCGGGAAACCTGTCGTGCCAGCTGCATTA
ATGAATCGGCCAACGCGCGGGGAGAGGCGGTTTGCGTATTGGGCGCTCTTCCGCTTCCTCGCTCACTGAC
TCGCTGCGCTCGGTCGTTCGGCTGCGGCGAGCGGTATCAGCTCACTCAAAGGCGGTAATACGGTTATCCA
CAGAATCAGGGGATAACGCAGGAAAGAACATGTGAGCAAAAGGCCAGCAAAAGGCCAGGAACCGTAAAAA
GGCCGCGTTGCTGGCGTTTTTCCATAGGCTCCGCCCCCCTGACGAGCATCACAAAAATCGACGCTCAAGT
CAGAGGTGGCGAAACCCGACAGGACTATAAAGATACCAGGCGTTTCCCCCTGGAAGCTCCCTCGTGCGCT
CTCCTGTTCCGACCCTGCCGCTTACCGGATACCTGTCCGCCTTTCTCCCTTCGGGAAGCGTGGCGCTTTC
TCATAGCTCACGCTGTAGGTATCTCAGTTCGGTGTAGGTCGTTCGCTCCAAGCTGGGCTGTGTGCACGAA
CCCCCCGTTCAGCCCGACCGCTGCGCCTTATCCGGTAACTATCGTCTTGAGTCCAACCCGGTAAGACACG
ACTTATCGCCACTGGCAGCAGCCACTGGTAACAGGATTAGCAGAGCGAGGTATGTAGGCGGTGCTACAGA
GTTCTTGAAGTGGTGGCCTAACTACGGCTACACTAGAAGAACAGTATTTGGTATCTGCGCTCTGCTGAAG
CCAGTTACCTTCGGAAAAAGAGTTGGTAGCTCTTGATCCGGCAAACAAACCACCGCTGGTAGCGGTGGTT
TTTTTGTTTGCAAGCAGCAGATTACGCGCAGAAAAAAAGGATCTCAAGAAGATCCTTTGATCTTTTCTAC
GGGGTCTGACGCTCAGTGGAACGAAAACTCACGTTAAGGGATTTTGGTCATGAGATTATCAAAAAGGATC
TTCACCTAGATCCTTTTAAATTAAAAATGAAGTTTTAAATCAATCTAAAGTATATATGAGTAAACTTGGT
CTGACAGTTACCAATGCTTAATCAGTGAGGCACCTATCTCAGCGATCTGTCTATTTCGTTCATCCATAGT
TGCCTGACTCCCCGTCGTGTAGATAACTACGATACGGGAGGGCTTACCATCTGGCCCCAGTGCTGCAATG
ATACCGCGAGACCCACGCTCACCGGCTCCAGATTTATCAGCAATAAACCAGCCAGCCGGAAGGGCCGAGC
GCAGAAGTGGTCCTGCAACTTTATCCGCCTCCATCCAGTCTATTAATTGTTGCCGGGAAGCTAGAGTAAG
TAGTTCGCCAGTTAATAGTTTGCGCAACGTTGTTGCCATTGCTACAGGCATCGTGGTGTCACGCTCGTCG
TTTGGTATGGCTTCATTCAGCTCCGGTTCCCAACGATCAAGGCGAGTTACATGATCCCCCATGTTGTGCA
AAAAAGCGGTTAGCTCCTTCGGTCCTCCGATCGTTGTCAGAAGTAAGTTGGCCGCAGTGTTATCACTCAT
GGTTATGGCAGCACTGCATAATTCTCTTACTGTCATGCCATCCGTAAGATGCTTTTCTGTGACTGGTGAG
TACTCAACCAAGTCATTCTGAGAATAGTGTATGCGGCGACCGAGTTGCTCTTGCCCGGCGTCAATACGGG
ATAATACCGCGCCACATAGCAGAACTTTAAAAGTGCTCATCATTGGAAAACGTTCTTCGGGGCGAAAACT
CTCAAGGATCTTACCGCTGTTGAGATCCAGTTCGATGTAACCCACTCGTGCACCCAACTGATCTTCAGCA
TCTTTTACTTTCACCAGCGTTTCTGGGTGAGCAAAAACAGGAAGGCAAAATGCCGCAAAAAAGGGAATAA
GGGCGACACGGAAATGTTGAATACTCATACTCTTCCTTTTTCAATATTATTGAAGCATTTATCAGGGTTA
TTGTCTCATGAGCGGATACATATTTGAATGTATTTAGAAAAATAAACAAATAGGGGTTCCGCGCACATTT
CCCCGAAAAGTGCCACCTGACG
