>Addgene plasmid #35522 | pcDNA3/Myc-DNMT3B1 | addgene partial sequence | sequence record 99804 | CMV-F 5'-CGCAAATGGGCGGTAGGCGTG-3'
GCAGAGCTCTCTGGCTACTAGAGAACCCACTGCTTACTGGCTTATCGAAATTAATACGACTCACTATAGG
GAGACCCAAGCTTGCCACCATGGAGCAGAAGCTGATCTCAGAGGAGGACCTGGAATTCATGAAGGGAGAC
ACCAGGCATCTCAATGGAGAGGAGGACGCCGGCGGGAGGGAAGACTCGATCCTCGTCAACGGGGCCTGCA
GCGACCAGTCCTCCGACTCGCCCCCAATCCTGGAGGCTATCCGCACCCCGGAGATCAGAGGCCGAAGATC
AAGCTCGCGACTCTCCAAGAGGGAGGTGTCCAGTCTGCTAAGCTACACACAGGACTTGACAGGCGATGGC
GACGGGGAAGATGGGGATGGCTCTGACACCCCAGTCATGCCAAAGCTCTTCCGGGAAACCAGGACTCGTT
CAGAAAGCCCAGCTGTCCGAACTCGAAATAACAACAGTGTCTCCAGCCGGGAGAGGCACAGGCCTTCCCC
ACGTTCCACCCGAGGCCGGCAGGGCCGCAACCATGTGGACGAGTCCCCCGTGGAGTTCCCGGCTACCAGG
TCCCTGAGACGGCGGGCAACAGCATCGGCAGGAACGCCATGGCCGTCCCCTCCCAGCTCTTACCTTACCA
TCGACCTCACAGACGACACAGAGGACACACATGGGACGCCCCAGAGCAGCAGTACCCCCTACGCCCGCCT
AGCCCAGGACAGCCAGCAGGGGGGCATGGAGTCCCCGCAGGTGGAGGCAGACAGTGGAGATGGAGACAGT
TCAGAGTATCAGGAT
