>Addgene plasmid #35522 | pcDNA3/Myc-DNMT3B1 | addgene partial sequence | sequence record 124155 | BGH-rev 5'-TAGAAGGCACAGTCGAGG-3'
CTATAGAATAGGGCCCTCTAGATGCATGCTCGAGCGGCCGCGGATCCTATTCACATGCAAAGTAGTCCTT
CAGAGGGGCGAAGAGGTGTCGGATGACAGGCACGCTCCAGGACCTTCCCAGCAGCTTCTGGCGGGCACCA
CGGCCCATGTTGGACACGTCTGTGTAGTGCACAGGAAAGCCAAAGATCCTTTCGAGCTCAGTGCACCACA
AAACATCTTCTTTGCCATTCATGACAACAGGGAAAAGTTGGTTTTTCCCCTGTTTGATCGAGTTCGACTT
GGTGGTTATTGTCTGTACTTTCTTTAACTTGGCTATCCTATTGTATTCCAAGCAGTCCTGCAGCTCGAGT
TTATCATTCTTTGATGCTATCACGGGCCTGTTCATCCCGGGTAGGTTGCCCCAGAAGTATCGGGCCCTGT
GAGCAGCAGAAACTTTGATGGCATCAATCATCACTGGATTACACTCCAGGAACCGTGAGATGTCCCTCTT
GTCGCCAACCTTCATGGCTACAACATTCTCAAACATCCAGAAGAACGGCCGGTCATCACCCTCCTTGGGG
CGTGAGTAATTCAGCAGGTGGTAAAATTCGAAGAAGAGCCGGCCTGTACCCTCATACAGGCCTTTCCTGG
CTGGATTCACATTTGAGAGATCGTTGCATGGGCTTCCGCCAATCACCAAGTCAAATGGGCCCCATTCTTC
AATATTTTTCTTTGTGATGTTCCTCACGTCGTTCACGTATTTGATATTCCCCTCGTGCTTCACGGTTCCA
ACAGCAATGGA
